>Addgene plasmid #49738 | pVRc16_3622 | depositor full sequence | sequence record 74545 | pVRc16_3622 sequence 5197 bps
ATGATGAAAACCGATGAACTGATTAGCCTGCTGGCAACCGCAGAAGGTCCGGTTGATCGTCATGCACTGG
CACGTCGTCTGGGTCTGGCACTGCTGGCAGGTCTGCTGGGTGCACTGCTGCTGACCGTTGCACTGTATGG
TGTTCGTAGCGATCTGGCAGAAGTTGCACGTACACCGCTGTTTTGGGCAAAAGTTGCACTGCCGACCAGC
CTGGCCCTGCTGGGTCTGTGGCTGACCCAGCGTCTGGCACGTCCGGGTGTTCGTGGTGGTGCACTGTGGG
GTCTGCTGGGCGTTCCGCTGCTGCTGGTTTGGCTGGGTGCAGCAATTAGCCTGTTTGGTGCACCGCCTGA
AGCACGTGCAGATCTGATTTTTGGTCGTACCTGGCGTACCTGTGCACTGAATATTACCCTGCTGAGCACA
CCGGTTTTTATTGCAGTTTTTTGGGCACTGCGTGGTCTGGCACCGACCCGTCTGCGTCAGGCTGGTGCAG
CCGGTGGTCTGCTGGCTGGTAGCACCGCAACCCTGGTTTATTGTCTGCATTGTCCGGAAATGGGTGTTCC
GTTTTGGGGTCTGTGGTATCTGCTGGGTATGCTGGTTCCGACCCTGCTGGGTGCCGTTCTGGGTCCGCGT
CTGCTGCGTTGGTAAGGATCCCTGTTTTGGCGGATGAGAGAAGATTTTCAGCCTGATACAGATTAAATCA
GAACGCAGAAGCGGTCTGATAAAACAGAATTTGCCTGGCGGCAGTAGCGCGGTGGTCCCACCTGACCCCA
TGCCGAACTCAGAAGTGAAACGCCGTAGCGCCGATGGTAGTGTGGGGTCTCCCCATGCGAGAGTAGGGAA
CTGCCAGGCATCAAATAAAACGAAAGGCTCAGTCGAAAGACTGGGCCTTTCGTTTTATCTGTTGTTTGTC
GGTGAACGCTCTCCTGAGTAGGACAAATCCGCCGGGAGCGGATTTGAACGTTGCGAAGCAACGGCCCGGA
GGGTGGCGGGCAGGACGCCCGCCATAAACTGCCAGGCATCAAATTAAGCAGAAGGCCATCCTGACGGATG
GCCTTTTTGCGTTTCTACAAACTCTTTTGTTTATTTTTCTAAATACATTCAAATATGTATCCGCTCATGA
GACAATAACCCTGATAAATGCTTCAATAATATTGAAAAAGGAAGACTATGAGTATTCAACATTTCCGTGT
CTGCTTACATAAACAGTAATACAAGGGGTGTTTACTAGAGGTTGATCGGGCACGTAAGAGGTTCCAACTT
TCACCATAATGAAATAAGATCACTACCGGGCGTATTTTTTGAGTTATCGAGATTTTCAGGAGCTAAGGAA
GCTAAAATGGAGAAAAAAATCACGGGATATACCACCGTTGATATATCCCAATGGCATCGTAAAGAACATT
TTGAGGCATTTCAGTCAGTTGCTCAATGTACCTATAACCAGACCGTTCAGCTGGATATTACGGCCTTTTT
AAAGACCGTAAAGAAAAATAAGCACAAGTTTTATCCGGCCTTTATTCACATTCTTGCCCGCCTGATGAAC
GCTCACCCGGAGTTTCGTATGGCCATGAAAGACGGTGAGCTGGTGATCTGGGATAGTGTTCACCCTTGTT
ACACCGTTTTCCATGAGCAAACTGAAACGTTTTCGTCCCTCTGGAGTGAATACCACGACGATTTCCGGCA
GTTTCTCCACATATATTCGCAAGATGTGGCGTGTTACGGTGAAAACCTGGCCTATTTCCCTAAAGGGTTT
ATTGAGAATATGTTTTTTGTCTCAGCCAATCCCTGGGTGAGTTTCACCAGTTTTGATTTAAACGTGGCCA
ATATGGACAACTTCTTCGCCCCCGTTTTCACGATGGGCAAATATTATACGCAAGGCGACAAGGTGCTGAT
GCCGCTGGCGATCCAGGTTCATCATGCCGTTTGTGATGGCTTCCATGTCGGCCGCATGCTTAATGAATTA
CAACAGTACTGTGATGAGTGGCAGGGCGGGGCGTAATAATACTAGCTCCGGCAAAAAAACGGGCAAGGTG
TCACCACCCTGCCCTTTTTCTTTAAAACCGAAAAGATTACTTCGCGTTTGCCACCTGACGTCTAAGCTGT
CAGACCAAGTTTACTCATATATACTTTAGATTGATT
[125 nt withheld, positions 2137-2261]
C
[141 nt withheld, positions 2263-2403]
CCTTTGACGTTGGAGTCCACGTTCTTTAATAGTGGACTCTTGTTCCAAACTTGAACAACACTCAACCCTA
TCTCGGGCTATTCTTTTGATTTATAAGGGATTTTGCCGATTTCGGCCTATTGGTTAAAAAATGAGCTGAT
TTAACAAAAATTTAACGCGAATTTTAACAAAATATTAACGTTTACAATTTAAAAGGATCTAGGTGAAGAT
CCTTTTTGATAATCTCATGACCAAAATCCCTTAACGTGAGTTTTCGTTCCACTGAGCGTCAGACCCCGTA
GAAAAGATCAAAGGATCTTCTTGAGATCCTTTTTTTCTGCGCGTAATCTGCTGCTTGCAAACAAAAAAAC
CACCGCTACCAGCGGTGGTTTGTTTGCCGGATCAAGAGCTACCAACTCTTTTTCCGAAGGTAACTGGCTT
CAGCAGAGCGCAGATACCAAATACTGTCCTTCTAGTGTAGCCGTAGTTAGGCCACCACTTCAAGAACTCT
GTAGCACCGCCTACATACCTCGCTCTGCTAATCCTGTTACCAGTCAGGCATTTGAGAAGCACACGGTCAC
ACTGCTTCCGGTAGTCAATAAACCGGTAAACCAGCAATAGACATAAGCGGCTATTTAACGACCCTGCCCT
GAACCGACGACCGGGTCGAATTTGCTTTCGAATTTCTGCCATTCATCCGCTTATTATCACTTATTCAGGC
GTAGCACCAGGCGTTTAAGGGCACCAATAACTGCCTTAAAAAAAGCTAGCGGAGTGTATACTGGCTTACT
ATGTTGGCACTGATGAGGGTGTCAGTGAAGTGCTTCATGTGGCAGGAGAAAAAAGGCTGCACCGGTGCGT
CAGCAGAATATGTGATACAGGATATATTCCGCTTCCTCGCTCACTGACTCGCTACGCTCGGTCGTTCGAC
TGCGGCGAGCGGAAATGGCTTACGAACGGGGCGGAGATTTCCTGGAAGATGCCAGGAAGATACTTAACAG
GGAAGTGAGAGGGCCGCGGCAAAGCCGTTTTTCCATAGGCTCCGCCCCCCTGACAAGCATCACGAAATCT
GACGCTCAAATCAGTGGTGGCGAAACCCGACAGGACTATAAAGATACCAGGCGTTTCCCCCTGGCGGCTC
CCTCGTGCGCTCTCCTGTTCCTGCCTTTCGGTTTACCGGTGTCATTCCGCTGTTATGGCCGCGTTTGTCT
CATTCCACGCCTGACACTCAGTTCCGGGTAGGCAGTTCGCTCCAAGCTGGACTGTATGCACGAACCCCCC
GTTCAGTCCGACCGCTGCGCCTTATCCGGTAACTATCGTCTTGAGTCCAACCCGGAAAGACATGCAAAAG
CACCACTGGCAGCAGCCACTGGTAATTGATTTAGAGGAGTTAGTCTTGAAGTCATGCGCCGGTTAAGGCT
AAACTGAAAGGACAAGTTTTGGTGACTGCGCTCCTCCAAGCCAGTTACCTCGGTTCAAAGAGTTGGTAGC
TCAGAGAACCTTCGAAAAACCGCCCTGCAAGGCGGTTTTTTCGTTTTCAGAGCAAGAGATTACGCGCAGA
CCAAAACGATCTCAAGAAGATCATCTTATTAATCAGATAAAATATTTGCTCATGAGCCCGAAGTGGCGAG
CCCGATCTTCCCCATCGGTGATGTCGGCGATATAGGCGCCAGCAACCGCACCTGTGGCGCCGGTGATGCC
GGCCACGATGCGTCCGGCGTAGAGGATCTGCTCATGTTTGACAGCTTATCATCGATGCATAATGTGCCTG
TCAAATGGACGAAGCAGGGATTCTGCAAACCCTATGCTACTCCCTCGAGCCGTCAATTGTCTGATTCGTT
ACCAATTATTAATTTTTAAAGTATGGGCAATCAATTGCTCCTGTTAAAATTGCTTTAGAAATACTTTGGC
AGCGGTTTGTTGTATTGAGTTTCATTTGCGCATTGGTTAAATGGAAAGTGACAGTACGCTCACTGCAACC
TAATATTTTTGAAATATCCCAAGAGCTTTTTCCTTCGCATGCCCACGCTAAACATTCTTTTTCTCTTTTG
GTTAAATCGTTGTTTGATTTATTATTTGCTATATTTATTTTTCGATAATTATCAACTAGAGAAGGAACAA
TTAATGGTATGTTCATACACGCATGTAAAAATAAACTATCTATATAGTTGTCTTTTTCTGAATGTGCAAA
ACTAAGCATTCCGAAGCCATTGTTAGCCGTATGAATAGGGAAACTAAACCCAGTGATAAGACCTGATGTT
TTCGCTTCTTTAATTACATTTGGAGATTTTTTATTTACAGCATTGTTTTCAAATATATTCCAATTAATTG
GTGAATGATTGGAGTTAGAATAATCTACTATAGGATCATATTTTATTAAATTAGCGTCATCATAATATTG
CCTCCATTTTTTAGGGTAATTATCTAGGATTGAAATATCAGATTTAACCATAGAATGAGGATAAATGATC
GCGAGTAAATAATATTCACAATGTACCATTTTAGTCATATCAGATAAGCATTGATTAATATCATTATTGC
TTCTACAAGCTTTAATTTTATTAATTATTCTGTATGTGTCGTCGGCATTTATGTTTTTCATATTCACCAC
CCTGAATTGACTCTCTTCCGGGCGCTATCATGCCATACCGCGAAAGGTTTTGCGCCATTCGATGGCGCGC
CGCTTCGTCAGGCCACATAGCTTTCTTGTTCTGATCGGAACGATCGTTGGCTGACCTGTAGGATCGTACA
GGTTTACGCAAGAAAATGGTTTGTTATAGTCGAATAAATACTAGAGAAAGAGGAGAAATACCAT
Features (pLannotate 1.2.2; 16 found; start..end, strand, type, name):
    733..848     +  ncRNA          5S rRNA: Accession: RF00001 - 5S ribosomal RNA
    852..938     +  terminator     rrnB T1 terminator: Escherichia coli rrnB; transcription terminator T1 from the E. coli rrnB gene
   1030..1057    +  terminator     rrnB T2 terminator: transcription terminator T2 from the E. coli rrnB gene
   1076..1165    +  promoter       AmpR promoter: bla
   1239..1336    +  promoter       cat promoter: promoter of the E. coli cat gene encoding chloramphenicol acetyltransferase
   1337..1993    +  CDS            cat: CAT_ECOLX - Experimental evidence at protein level: Swiss-Prot protein existence level 1. This enzyme is an effector of chloramphenicol resistance in bacteria. From Escherichia coli. This protein is used as a marker in many commonly used cloning vectors, such as pACYC184.
   2007..2066    +  terminator     his operon terminator: This putative transcriptin terminator from the E. coli his operon has a 2-bp deletion introduced during synthesis. Its efficiency has not been determined.
   2138..2593    +  rep_origin     f1 ori (sequence partly withheld): f1 bacteriophage origin of replication; arrow indicates direction of (+) strand synthesis
   2704..2937    +  rep_origin     ori (fragment): high-copy-number ColE1/pMB1/pBR322/pUC origin of replication
   3150..3171    +  misc_feature   bom (fragment): basis of mobility region from pBR322
   3270..3325    -  rep_origin     RSF ori (fragment): Plasmids containing the RSF 1030 origin of replication can be propagated in E. coli cells that contain additional plasmids with compatible origins.
   3413..3958    -  rep_origin     p15A ori: Plasmids containing the medium-copy-number p15A origin of replication can be propagated in E. coli cells that contain a second plasmid with the ColE1 origin.
   3991..4111    -  CDS            TcR (fragment): tetracycline efflux protein; tet; confers resistance to tetracycline
   4121..4139    +  promoter       tet promoter (fragment): E. coli promoter for tetracycline efflux protein gene
   4235..4984    -  CDS            luxR: LUXR_ALIFS - Experimental evidence at protein level: Swiss-Prot protein existence level 1. Transcriptional activator of the bioluminescence operon. Binds to the OHHL autoinducer. From Aliivibrio fischeri (Vibrio fischeri).
   4985..5058    -  promoter       lacI promoter (fragment): lacI
