[The description below was written by a language model from this plasmid's Addgene catalogue record and pLannotate feature annotations shown in this document.]
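Description:
pVRc16_3622 is a low-copy bacterial expression plasmid built on the pVRc backbone for synthetic biology work in E. coli. It carries AS16_3622, an anti-sigma factor gene from Pseudomonas entomophila L48 that was codon optimized for E. coli and cloned between retained NdeI and BamHI sites. The plasmid is selected with chloramphenicol through a cat gene driven by its own promoter and followed by a his operon terminator. The only complete plasmid replication origin annotated is p15A, which is compatible with ColE1-type plasmids and so allows the construct to be co-maintained with partner plasmids. The short ColE1/pMB1, RSF and bom matches, like the tetracycline resistance gene and promoter fragments, appear to be partial hits or backbone remnants rather than functional units. An f1 phage origin is also present.

According to the catalogue entry, the insert is expressed from the pLux promoter. The feature table annotates neither this promoter nor the anti-sigma coding sequence, which presumably lie in the unannotated region upstream of the rrnB T1 and T2 terminators (with the adjacent 5S rRNA segment) that would end the transcript. The plasmid does encode the matching regulator, Aliivibrio fischeri LuxR, on the opposite strand next to a lacI promoter fragment that likely provides its constitutive expression. LuxR activates pLux when bound to its acyl-homoserine lactone autoinducer, so anti-sigma expression can be induced by adding that signal.

The associated publication mapped crosstalk among sigma factors, anti-sigma factors and their promoters to design orthogonal genetic switches. In that context, this plasmid supplies an inducible anti-sigma that can be titrated to sequester and repress its cognate sigma factor, presumably expressed from a compatible plasmid.
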