Addgene plasmid #49738: pVRc16_3622
Depositing lab: Christopher Voigt. Depositing organization: University of California, San Francisco (UCSF). Publication: Design of orthogonal genetic switches based on a crosstalk map of sigmas, anti-sigmas, and promoters. Rhodius VA, Segall-Shapiro TH, Sharon BD, Ghodasara A, Orlova E, Tabakh H, Burkhardt DH, Clancy K, Peterson TC, Gross CA, Voigt CA. Mol Syst Biol. 2013 Oct 29;9:702. doi: 10.1038/msb.2013.58. PubMed 24169405.
Backbone
  Vector backbone: pVRc
  Vector type: Bacterial Expression, Synthetic Biology
Growth in bacteria
  Bacterial resistance: Chloramphenicol, 25 μg/mL
  Growth temperature: 37°C
  Growth strain: DH10B
  Copy number: Low Copy
Gene/Insert
  Gene/Insert name: AS16_3622
  Species: Pseudomonas entomophila L48
  Mutation: Codon optimized for E.coli
  Promoter: pLux
  Cloning method: Restriction Enzyme; 5′ cloning site NdeI (not destroyed); 3′ cloning site BamHI (not destroyed)
  Sequencing primers: 5′ GCGCTATCATGCCATACC; 3′ GTTTCACTTCTGAGTTCGGC
Terms and licenses: Academic/Nonprofit Terms; Industry Terms: Not Available to Industry
How to cite: pVRc16_3622 was a gift from Christopher Voigt (Addgene plasmid # 49738 ; http://n2t.net/addgene:49738 ; RRID:Addgene_49738)
