>Addgene plasmid #49738 | pVRc16_3622 | depositor partial sequence | sequence record 74154 | AS gene
ATGATGAAAACCGATGAACTGATTAGCCTGCTGGCAACCGCAGAAGGTCCGGTTGATCGTCATGCACTGG
CACGTCGTCTGGGTCTGGCACTGCTGGCAGGTCTGCTGGGTGCACTGCTGCTGACCGTTGCACTGTATGG
TGTTCGTAGCGATCTGGCAGAAGTTGCACGTACACCGCTGTTTTGGGCAAAAGTTGCACTGCCGACCAGC
CTGGCCCTGCTGGGTCTGTGGCTGACCCAGCGTCTGGCACGTCCGGGTGTTCGTGGTGGTGCACTGTGGG
GTCTGCTGGGCGTTCCGCTGCTGCTGGTTTGGCTGGGTGCAGCAATTAGCCTGTTTGGTGCACCGCCTGA
AGCACGTGCAGATCTGATTTTTGGTCGTACCTGGCGTACCTGTGCACTGAATATTACCCTGCTGAGCACA
CCGGTTTTTATTGCAGTTTTTTGGGCACTGCGTGGTCTGGCACCGACCCGTCTGCGTCAGGCTGGTGCAG
CCGGTGGTCTGCTGGCTGGTAGCACCGCAACCCTGGTTTATTGTCTGCATTGTCCGGAAATGGGTGTTCC
GTTTTGGGGTCTGTGGTATCTGCTGGGTATGCTGGTTCCGACCCTGCTGGGTGCCGTTCTGGGTCCGCGT
CTGCTGCGTTGGTAA
