>Addgene plasmid #49738 | pVRc16_3622 | depositor partial sequence | sequence record 74155 | pVRc backbone
GGATCCCTGTTTTGGCGGATGAGAGAAGATTTTCAGCCTGATACAGATTAAATCAGAACGCAGAAGCGGT
CTGATAAAACAGAATTTGCCTGGCGGCAGTAGCGCGGTGGTCCCACCTGACCCCATGCCGAACTCAGAAG
TGAAACGCCGTAGCGCCGATGGTAGTGTGGGGTCTCCCCATGCGAGAGTAGGGAACTGCCAGGCATCAAA
TAAAACGAAAGGCTCAGTCGAAAGACTGGGCCTTTCGTTTTATCTGTTGTTTGTCGGTGAACGCTCTCCT
GAGTAGGACAAATCCGCCGGGAGCGGATTTGAACGTTGCGAAGCAACGGCCCGGAGGGTGGCGGGCAGGA
CGCCCGCCATAAACTGCCAGGCATCAAATTAAGCAGAAGGCCATCCTGACGGATGGCCTTTTTGCGTTTC
TACAAACTCTTTTGTTTATTTTTCTAAATACATTCAAATATGTATCCGCTCATGAGACAATAACCCTGAT
AAATGCTTCAATAATATTGAAAAAGGAAGACTATGAGTATTCAACATTTCCGTGTCTGCTTACATAAACA
GTAATACAAGGGGTGTTTACTAGAGGTTGATCGGGCACGTAAGAGGTTCCAACTTTCACCATAATGAAAT
AAGATCACTACCGGGCGTATTTTTTGAGTTATCGAGATTTTCAGGAGCTAAGGAAGCTAAAATGGAGAAA
AAAATCACGGGATATACCACCGTTGATATATCCCAATGGCATCGTAAAGAACATTTTGAGGCATTTCAGT
CAGTTGCTCAATGTACCTATAACCAGACCGTTCAGCTGGATATTACGGCCTTTTTAAAGACCGTAAAGAA
AAATAAGCACAAGTTTTATCCGGCCTTTATTCACATTCTTGCCCGCCTGATGAACGCTCACCCGGAGTTT
CGTATGGCCATGAAAGACGGTGAGCTGGTGATCTGGGATAGTGTTCACCCTTGTTACACCGTTTTCCATG
AGCAAACTGAAACGTTTTCGTCCCTCTGGAGTGAATACCACGACGATTTCCGGCAGTTTCTCCACATATA
TTCGCAAGATGTGGCGTGTTACGGTGAAAACCTGGCCTATTTCCCTAAAGGGTTTATTGAGAATATGTTT
TTTGTCTCAGCCAATCCCTGGGTGAGTTTCACCAGTTTTGATTTAAACGTGGCCAATATGGACAACTTCT
TCGCCCCCGTTTTCACGATGGGCAAATATTATACGCAAGGCGACAAGGTGCTGATGCCGCTGGCGATCCA
GGTTCATCATGCCGTTTGTGATGGCTTCCATGTCGGCCGCATGCTTAATGAATTACAACAGTACTGTGAT
GAGTGGCAGGGCGGGGCGTAATAATACTAGCTCCGGCAAAAAAACGGGCAAGGTGTCACCACCCTGCCCT
TTTTCTTTAAAACCGAAAAGATTACTTCGCGTTTGCCACCTGACGTCTAAGCTGTCAGACCAAGTTTACT
CATATATACTTTAGATTGATT
[125 nt withheld, positions 1492-1616]
C
[141 nt withheld, positions 1618-1758]
CCTTTGACGTTGGAGTCCACGTTCTTTAATAGTGGACTCTTGTTCCAAACTTGAACAACACTCAACCCTA
TCTCGGGCTATTCTTTTGATTTATAAGGGATTTTGCCGATTTCGGCCTATTGGTTAAAAAATGAGCTGAT
TTAACAAAAATTTAACGCGAATTTTAACAAAATATTAACGTTTACAATTTAAAAGGATCTAGGTGAAGAT
CCTTTTTGATAATCTCATGACCAAAATCCCTTAACGTGAGTTTTCGTTCCACTGAGCGTCAGACCCCGTA
GAAAAGATCAAAGGATCTTCTTGAGATCCTTTTTTTCTGCGCGTAATCTGCTGCTTGCAAACAAAAAAAC
CACCGCTACCAGCGGTGGTTTGTTTGCCGGATCAAGAGCTACCAACTCTTTTTCCGAAGGTAACTGGCTT
CAGCAGAGCGCAGATACCAAATACTGTCCTTCTAGTGTAGCCGTAGTTAGGCCACCACTTCAAGAACTCT
GTAGCACCGCCTACATACCTCGCTCTGCTAATCCTGTTACCAGTCAGGCATTTGAGAAGCACACGGTCAC
ACTGCTTCCGGTAGTCAATAAACCGGTAAACCAGCAATAGACATAAGCGGCTATTTAACGACCCTGCCCT
GAACCGACGACCGGGTCGAATTTGCTTTCGAATTTCTGCCATTCATCCGCTTATTATCACTTATTCAGGC
GTAGCACCAGGCGTTTAAGGGCACCAATAACTGCCTTAAAAAAAGCTAGCGGAGTGTATACTGGCTTACT
ATGTTGGCACTGATGAGGGTGTCAGTGAAGTGCTTCATGTGGCAGGAGAAAAAAGGCTGCACCGGTGCGT
CAGCAGAATATGTGATACAGGATATATTCCGCTTCCTCGCTCACTGACTCGCTACGCTCGGTCGTTCGAC
TGCGGCGAGCGGAAATGGCTTACGAACGGGGCGGAGATTTCCTGGAAGATGCCAGGAAGATACTTAACAG
GGAAGTGAGAGGGCCGCGGCAAAGCCGTTTTTCCATAGGCTCCGCCCCCCTGACAAGCATCACGAAATCT
GACGCTCAAATCAGTGGTGGCGAAACCCGACAGGACTATAAAGATACCAGGCGTTTCCCCCTGGCGGCTC
CCTCGTGCGCTCTCCTGTTCCTGCCTTTCGGTTTACCGGTGTCATTCCGCTGTTATGGCCGCGTTTGTCT
CATTCCACGCCTGACACTCAGTTCCGGGTAGGCAGTTCGCTCCAAGCTGGACTGTATGCACGAACCCCCC
GTTCAGTCCGACCGCTGCGCCTTATCCGGTAACTATCGTCTTGAGTCCAACCCGGAAAGACATGCAAAAG
CACCACTGGCAGCAGCCACTGGTAATTGATTTAGAGGAGTTAGTCTTGAAGTCATGCGCCGGTTAAGGCT
AAACTGAAAGGACAAGTTTTGGTGACTGCGCTCCTCCAAGCCAGTTACCTCGGTTCAAAGAGTTGGTAGC
TCAGAGAACCTTCGAAAAACCGCCCTGCAAGGCGGTTTTTTCGTTTTCAGAGCAAGAGATTACGCGCAGA
CCAAAACGATCTCAAGAAGATCATCTTATTAATCAGATAAAATATTTGCTCATGAGCCCGAAGTGGCGAG
CCCGATCTTCCCCATCGGTGATGTCGGCGATATAGGCGCCAGCAACCGCACCTGTGGCGCCGGTGATGCC
GGCCACGATGCGTCCGGCGTAGAGGATCTGCTCATGTTTGACAGCTTATCATCGATGCATAATGTGCCTG
TCAAATGGACGAAGCAGGGATTCTGCAAACCCTATGCTACTCCCTCGAGCCGTCAATTGTCTGATTCGTT
ACCAATTATTAATTTTTAAAGTATGGGCAATCAATTGCTCCTGTTAAAATTGCTTTAGAAATACTTTGGC
AGCGGTTTGTTGTATTGAGTTTCATTTGCGCATTGGTTAAATGGAAAGTGACAGTACGCTCACTGCAACC
TAATATTTTTGAAATATCCCAAGAGCTTTTTCCTTCGCATGCCCACGCTAAACATTCTTTTTCTCTTTTG
GTTAAATCGTTGTTTGATTTATTATTTGCTATATTTATTTTTCGATAATTATCAACTAGAGAAGGAACAA
TTAATGGTATGTTCATACACGCATGTAAAAATAAACTATCTATATAGTTGTCTTTTTCTGAATGTGCAAA
ACTAAGCATTCCGAAGCCATTGTTAGCCGTATGAATAGGGAAACTAAACCCAGTGATAAGACCTGATGTT
TTCGCTTCTTTAATTACATTTGGAGATTTTTTATTTACAGCATTGTTTTCAAATATATTCCAATTAATTG
GTGAATGATTGGAGTTAGAATAATCTACTATAGGATCATATTTTATTAAATTAGCGTCATCATAATATTG
CCTCCATTTTTTAGGGTAATTATCTAGGATTGAAATATCAGATTTAACCATAGAATGAGGATAAATGATC
GCGAGTAAATAATATTCACAATGTACCATTTTAGTCATATCAGATAAGCATTGATTAATATCATTATTGC
TTCTACAAGCTTTAATTTTATTAATTATTCTGTATGTGTCGTCGGCATTTATGTTTTTCATATTCACCAC
CCTGAATTGACTCTCTTCCGGGCGCTATCATGCCATACCGCGAAAGGTTTTGCGCCATTCGATGGCGCGC
CGCTTCGTCAGGCCACATAGCTTTCTTGTTCTGATCGGAACGATCGTTGGCTGACCTGTAGGATCGTACA
GGTTTACGCAAGAAAATGGTTTGTTATAGTCGAATAAATACTAGAGAAAGAGGAGAAATACCAT
