>Addgene plasmid #49738 | pVRc16_3622 | addgene partial sequence | sequence record 77209 | pTrcHis_rev
AACAGGGATCCTTACCAACGCAGCAGACGCGGACCCAGAACGGCACCCAGCAGGGTCGGAACCAGCATAC
CCAGCAGATACCACAGACCCCAAAACGGAACACCCATTTCCGGACAATGCAGACAATAAACCAGGGTTGC
GGTGCTACCAGCCAGCAGACCACCGGCTGCACCAGCCTGACGCAGACGGGTCGGTGCCAGACCACGCAGT
GCCCAAAAAACTGCAATAAAAACCGGTGTGCTCAGCAGGGTAATATTCAGTGCACAGGTACGCCAGGTAC
GACCAAAAATCAGATCTGCACGTGCTTCAGGCGGTGCACCAAACAGGCTAATTGCTGCACCCAGCCAAAC
CAGCAGCAGCGGAACGCCCAGCAGACCCCACAGTGCACCACCACGAACACCCGGACGTGCCAGACGCTGG
GTCAGCCACAGACCCAGCAGGGCCAGGCTGGTCGGCAGTGCAACTTTTGCCCAAAACAGCGGTGTACGTG
CAACTTCTGCCAGATCGCTACGAACACCATACAGTGCAACGGTCAGCAGCAGTGCACCCAGCAGACCTGC
CAGCAGTGCCAGACCCAGACGACGTGCCAGTGCATGACGATCAACCGGACCTTCTGCGGTTGCCAGCAGG
CTAATCAGTTCATCGGTTTTCATCATATGGTATTTCTCCTCTTTCTCTAGTATTTATTCGACTATAACAA
ACCATTTTCTTGCGTAAACCTGTACGATCCTACAGGTCAGCCAACGATCGTTCCGATCAGAACAAGAAAG
CTATGTGGCCTGACGAAGCGGCGCGCCATCGAATGGCGCAAAACCTTTCGCGGTATGGCATGATAGCGCC
CGGAAGAGAGTCAATTC
