>Addgene plasmid #49738 | pVRc16_3622 | addgene partial sequence | sequence record 77239 | pBRrevBam 5'-GGTGATGTCGGCGATATAGG-3'
GTGATGCCGGCCACGATGCGTCCGGCGTAGAGGATCTGCTCATGTTTGACAGCTTATCATCGATGCATAA
TGTGCCTGTCAAATGGACGAAGCAGGGATTCTGCAAACCCTATGCTACTCCCTCGAGCCGTCAATTGTCT
GATTCGTTACCAATTATTAATTTTTAAAGTATGGGCAATCAATTGCTCCTGTTAAAATTGCTTTAGAAAT
ACTTTGGCAGCGGTTTGTTGTATTGAGTTTCATTTGCGCATTGGTTAAATGGAAAGTGACAGTACGCTCA
CTGCAACCTAATATTTTTGAAATATCCCAAGAGCTTTTTCCTTCGCATGCCCACGCTAAACATTCTTTTT
CTCTTTTGGTTAAATCGTTGTTTGATTTATTATTTGCTATATTTATTTTTCGATAATTATCAACTAGAGA
AGGAACAATTAATGGTATGTTCATACACGCATGTAAAAATAAACTATCTATATAGTTGTCTTTTTCTGAA
TGTGCAAAACTAAGCATTCCGAAGCCATTGTTAGCCGTATGAATAGGGAAACTAAACCCAGTGATAAGAC
CTGATGTTTTCGCTTCTTTAATTACATTTGGAGATTTTTTATTTACAGCATTGTTTTCAAATATATTCCA
ATTAATTGGTGAATGATTGGAGTTAGAATAATCTACTATAGGATCATATTTTATTAAATTAGCGTCATCA
TAATATTGCCTCCATTTTTTAGGGTAATTATCTAGGATTGAAATATCAGATTTAACCATAGAATGAGGAT
AAATGATCGCGAGTAAATAATATTCACAATGTACCATTTTAGTCATATCAGATAAGCATTGATTAATATC
ATTATTGCTTCTACAAGCTTTAATTTTATTAATTATTCTGTATGTGTCGTCGGCATTTATGTTTTTCATA
TTCACCACCCTGAATTGACTCTCTTCCGGGCGCTATCATGCCATACCGCGAAAGGTTTTGCG
